>Addgene plasmid #229590 | pCytERM-Venus-N1 | addgene full sequence | sequence record 478800 | Addgene NGS Result
TAGTTATTAATAGTAATCAATTACGGGGTCATTAGTTCATAGCCCATATATGGAGTTCCGCGTTACATAA
CTTACGGTAAATGGCCCGCCTGGCTGACCGCCCAACGACCCCCGCCCATTGACGTCAATAATGACGTATG
TTCCCATAGTAACGCCAATAGGGACTTTCCATTGACGTCAATGGGTGGAGTATTTACGGTAAACTGCCCA
CTTGGCAGTACATCAAGTGTATCATATGCCAAGTACGCCCCCTATTGACGTCAATGACGGTAAATGGCCC
GCCTGGCATTATGCCCAGTACATGACCTTATGGGACTTTCCTACTTGGCAGTACATCTACGTATTAGTCA
TCGCTATTACCATGGTGATGCGGTTTTGGCAGTACATCAATGGGCGTGGATAGCGGTTTGACTCACGGGG
ATTTCCAAGTCTCCACCCCATTGACGTCAATGGGAGTTTGTTTTGGCACCAAAATCAACGGGACTTTCCA
AAATGTCGTAACAACTCCGCCCCATTGACGCAAATGGGCGGTAGGCGTGTACGGTGGGAGGTCTATATAA
GCAGAGCTGGTTTAGTGAACCGTCAGATCCGCTAGCGCTACCGGACTCAGATCTATGGACCCTGTGGTGG
TGCTGGGGCTCTGTCTCTCCTGTTTGCTTCTCCTTTCACTCTGGAAACAGAGCTATGGGGGAGGGAAGCT
TCGAATTCTGCAGTCGACGGTACCGCGGGCCCGGGATCCACCGGTCGCCACCATGCTGAGCAAGGGCGAG
GAGCTGTTTACGGGCGTTGTGCCAATTTTGGTGGAACTGGATGGAGACGTCAACGGCCACAAGTTCAGCG
TGTCCGGTGAGGGCGAAGGAGATGCCACCTACGGCAAGCTGACATTGAAATTGATCTGCACCACGGGTAA
GCTGCCCGTGCCGTGGCCAACCTTGGTCACAACGCTGGGTTATGGCTTGCAGTGCTTCGCCCGCTACCCC
GATCACATGAAGCAACATGACTTTTTCAAGTCCGCTATGCCGGAAGGATATGTCCAAGAGCGCACGATTT
TCTTTAAGGATGACGGCAACTACAAAACCCGCGCCGAGGTGAAGTTCGAAGGCGATACCCTGGTGAACCG
CATCGAGTTGAAAGGCATTGACTTTAAGGAAGATGGAAATATACTGGGCCACAAATTGGAGTACAACTAT
AATTCGCATAATGTCTACATCACCGCCGATAAGCAGAAAAACGGCATTAAGGCGAACTTCAAAATCCGCC
ACAATATAGAGGATGGCGGAGTCCAACTGGCCGATCACTACCAACAGAACACGCCGATTGGAGACGGCCC
CGTCTTGCTGCCAGATAACCACTACCTGAGCTACCAGTCCGCGCTGAGCAAAGACCCCAACGAGAAGCGC
GATCACATGGTCCTGCTGGAGTTCGTGACCGCCGCCGGGATCACTCTCGGCATGGACGAGCTGTACAAGT
AAGCGGCCGCGACTCTAGATCATAATCAGCCATACCACATTTGTAGAGGTTTTACTTGCTTTAAAAAACC
TCCCACACCTCCCCCTGAACCTGAAACATAAAATGAATGCAATTGTTGTTGTTAACTTGTTTATTGCAGC
TTATAATGGTTACAAATAAAGCAATAGCATCACAAATTTCACAAATAAAGCATTTTTTTCACTGCATTCT
AGTTGTGGTTTGTCCAAACTCATCAATGTATCTTAAGGCGTAAATTGTAAGCGTTAATATTTTGTTAAAA
TTCGCGTTAAATTTTTGTTAAATCAGCTCATTTTTTAACCAATAGGCCGAAATCGGCAAAATCCCTTATA
AATCAAAAGAATAGACCGAGATAGGGT
[37 nt withheld, positions 1848-1884]
AAAGAACGTGGACTCCAACGTCAAAGG
[49 nt withheld, positions 1912-1960]
T
[91 nt withheld, positions 1962-2052]
G
[124 nt withheld, positions 2054-2177]
CAGGTGGCACTTTTCGGGGAAATGTGCGCGGAACCCCTATTTGTTTATTTTTCTAAATACATTCAAATAT
GTATCCGCTCATGAGACAATAACCCTGATAAATGCTTCAATAATATTGAAAAAGGAAGAGTCCTGAGGCG
GAAAGAACCAGCTGTGGAATGTGTGTCAGTTAGGGTGTGGAAAGTCCCCAGGCTCCCCAGCAGGCAGAAG
TATGCAAAGCATGCATCTCAATTAGTCAGCAACCAGGTGTGGAAAGTCCCCAGGCTCCCCAGCAGGCAGA
AGTATGCAAAGCATGCATCTCAATTAGTCAGCAACCATAGTCCCGCCCCTAACTCCGCCCATCCCGCCCC
TAACTCCGCCCAGTTCCGCCCATTCTCCGCCCCATGGCTGACTAATTTTTTTTATTTATGCAGAGGCCGA
GGCCGCCTCGGCCTCTGAGCTATTCCAGAAGTAGTGAGGAGGCTTTTTTGGAGGCCTAGGCTTTTGCAAA
GATCGATCAAGAGACAGGATGAGGATCGTTTCGCATGATTGAACAAGATGGATTGCACGCAGGTTCTCCG
GCCGCTTGGGTGGAGAGGCTATTCGGCTATGACTGGGCACAACAGACAATCGGCTGCTCTGATGCCGCCG
TGTTCCGGCTGTCAGCGCAGGGGCGCCCGGTTCTTTTTGTCAAGACCGACCTGTCCGGTGCCCTGAATGA
ACTGCAAGACGAGGCAGCGCGGCTATCGTGGCTGGCCACGACGGGCGTTCCTTGCGCAGCTGTGCTCGAC
GTTGTCACTGAAGCGGGAAGGGACTGGCTGCTATTGGGCGAAGTGCCGGGGCAGGATCTCCTGTCATCTC
ACCTTGCTCCTGCCGAGAAAGTATCCATCATGGCTGATGCAATGCGGCGGCTGCATACGCTTGATCCGGC
TACCTGCCCATTCGACCACCAAGCGAAACATCGCATCGAGCGAGCACGTACTCGGATGGAAGCCGGTCTT
GTCGATCAGGATGATCTGGACGAAGAGCATCAGGGGCTCGCGCCAGCCGAACTGTTCGCCAGGCTCAAGG
CGAGCATGCCCGACGGCGAGGATCTCGTCGTGACCCATGGCGATGCCTGCTTGCCGAATATCATGGTGGA
AAATGGCCGCTTTTCTGGATTCATCGACTGTGGCCGGCTGGGTGTGGCGGACCGCTATCAGGACATAGCG
TTGGCTACCCGTGATATTGCTGAAGAGCTTGGCGGCGAATGGGCTGACCGCTTCCTCGTGCTTTACGGTA
TCGCCGCTCCCGATTCGCAGCGCATCGCCTTCTATCGCCTTCTTGACGAGTTCTTCTGAGCGGGACTCTG
GGGTTCGAAATGACCGACCAAGCGACGCCCAACCTGCCATCACGAGATTTCGATTCCACCGCCGCCTTCT
ATGAAAGGTTGGGCTTCGGAATCGTTTTCCGGGACGCCGGCTGGATGATCCTCCAGCGCGGGGATCTCAT
GCTGGAGTTCTTCGCCCACCCTAGGGGGAGGCTAACTGAAACACGGAAGGAGACAATACCGGAAGGAACC
CGCGCTATGACGGCAATAAAAAGACAGAATAAAACGCACGGTGTTGGGTCGTTTGTTCATAAACGCGGGG
TTCGGTCCCAGGGCTGGCACTCTGTCGATACCCCACCGAGACCCCATTGGGGCCAATACGCCCGCGTTTC
TTCCTTTTCCCCACCCCACCCCCCAAGTTCGGGTGAAGGCCCAGGGCTCGCAGCCAACGTCGGGGCGGCA
GGCCCTGCCATAGCCTCAGGTTACTCATATATACTTTAGATTGATTTAAAACTTCATTTTTAATTTAAAA
GGATCTAGGTGAAGATCCTTTTTGATAATCTCATGACCAAAATCCCTTAACGTGAGTTTTCGTTCCACTG
AGCGTCAGACCCCGTAGAAAAGATCAAAGGATCTTCTTGAGATCCTTTTTTTCTGCGCGTAATCTGCTGC
TTGCAAACAAAAAAACCACCGCTACCAGCGGTGGTTTGTTTGCCGGATCAAGAGCTACCAACTCTTTTTC
CGAAGGTAACTGGCTTCAGCAGAGCGCAGATACCAAATACTGTTCTTCTAGTGTAGCCGTAGTTAGGCCA
CCACTTCAAGAACTCTGTAGCACCGCCTACATACCTCGCTCTGCTAATCCTGTTACCAGTGGCTGCTGCC
AGTGGCGATAAGTCGTGTCTTACCGGGTTGGACTCAAGACGATAGTTACCGGATAAGGCGCAGCGGTCGG
GCTGAACGGGGGGTTCGTGCACACAGCCCAGCTTGGAGCGAACGACCTACACCGAACTGAGATACCTACA
GCGTGAGCTATGAGAAAGCGCCACGCTTCCCGAAGGGAGAAAGGCGGACAGGTATCCGGTAAGCGGCAGG
GTCGGAACAGGAGAGCGCACGAGGGAGCTTCCAGGGGGAAACGCCTGGTATCTTTATAGTCCTGTCGGGT
TTCGCCACCTCTGACTTGAGCGTCGATTTTTGTGATGCTCGTCAGGGGGGCGGAGCCTATGGAAAAACGC
CAGCAACGCGGCCTTTTTACGGTTCCTGGCCTTTTGCTGGCCTTTTGCTCACATGTTCTTTCCTGCGTTA
TCCCCTGATTCTGTGGATAACCGTATTACCGCCATGCAT
Features (pLannotate 1.2.2; 16 found; start..end, strand, type, name):
     61..364     +  enhancer       CMV enhancer: human cytomegalovirus immediate early enhancer
    365..568     +  promoter       CMV promoter: human cytomegalovirus (CMV) immediate early promoter
    591..614     +  misc_feature   MCS (fragment): multiple cloning site
    615..701     +  CDS            CYP2C1 (fragment): CP2C1_RABIT - Experimental evidence at protein level: Swiss-Prot protein existence level 1. Cytochromes P450 are a group of heme-thiolate monooxygenases. In liver microsomes, this enzyme is involved in an NADPH-dependent electron transport pathway. It oxidizes a variety of structurally unrelated compounds, including steroids, fatty acids, and xenobiotics. From Oryctolagus cuniculus (Rabbit).
    696..739     +  misc_feature   MCS (fragment): multiple cloning site
    753..1469    +  CDS            Venus: Venus is a basic (constitutively fluorescent) yellow fluorescent protein published in 2002, derived from Aequorea victoria. It is reported to be a rapidly-maturing weak dimer with moderate acid sensitivity.
   1488..1571    +  CDS            large T antigen (fragment): large T antigen from SV40 (simian virus 40)
   1594..1715    +  polyA_signal   SV40 poly(A) signal: SV40 polyadenylation signal
   1749..2177    -  rep_origin     f1 ori (sequence partly withheld): f1 bacteriophage origin of replication; arrow indicates direction of (+) strand synthesis
   2204..2308    +  promoter       AmpR promoter: bla
   2310..2667    +  promoter       SV40 promoter: SV40 enhancer and early promoter
   2702..3496    +  CDS            NeoR/KanR: aminoglycoside phosphotransferase from Tn5; aph(3')-II (or nptII); confers resistance to neomycin, kanamycin, and G418 (Geneticin®)
   3517..3669    +  CDS            ble (fragment): BLE_KLEPN - Experimental evidence at protein level: Swiss-Prot protein existence level 1. Binding protein with a strong affinity to the bleomycin family of antibiotics. Binds to CL990; an antimitotic-antibiotic compound. From Klebsiella pneumoniae.
   3728..3775    +  polyA_signal   HSV TK poly(A) signal: herpes simplex virus thymidine kinase polyadenylation signal (Cole and Stacy, 1985)
   3866..3882    -  polyA_signal   bGH poly(A) signal (fragment): bovine growth hormone polyadenylation signal
   4104..4692    +  rep_origin     ori: high-copy-number ColE1/pMB1/pBR322/pUC origin of replication
