[The description below was written by a language model from this plasmid's Addgene catalogue record and pLannotate feature annotations shown in this document.]
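Description:
pCytERM-Venus-N1 is a 4.8 kb mammalian expression plasmid built on an N1-type backbone, in which the fluorescent protein sits downstream of the cloning site so that a partner sequence is fused to its N-terminus. It replicates in E. coli from a high-copy ColE1/pUC origin and also carries an f1 phage origin. A single NeoR/KanR (Tn5 aminoglycoside phosphotransferase) gene is placed behind tandem bacterial (bla) and SV40 early promoters and ends with an HSV TK polyadenylation signal. This gives kanamycin selection in bacteria and allows G418 selection in mammalian cells. Short annotated matches to ble, SV40 large T antigen and a bGH poly(A) signal are fragments that come with the backbone rather than functional units.

The expression cassette is driven by the human CMV immediate-early enhancer and promoter and terminated by the SV40 poly(A) signal. It encodes a short N-terminal fragment (under 90 nt) of rabbit cytochrome P450 CYP2C1, joined through residual multiple-cloning-site sequence to Venus, a rapidly maturing yellow fluorescent protein derived from Aequorea victoria and annotated as a weak dimer. The "CytERM" name refers to this P450 segment, which is generally understood to anchor the fusion in the endoplasmic reticulum membrane with the fluorescent protein facing the cytoplasm. Such fusions are commonly used to label the ER and to gauge a fluorescent protein's tendency to oligomerize in cells, since self-associating tags reorganize the ER membrane. The record itself states only that the plasmid expresses P450-Venus in mammalian cells. The associated publication describes a monomeric green fluorescent protein derived from StayGold, so this construct may have served there as a comparison, though the record does not say this.
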