Addgene plasmid #229590: pCytERM-Venus-N1
Purpose: Expresses P450-Venus in mammalian cells
Depositing lab: Kiryl Piatkevich. Depositing organization: Westlake University. Publication: Bright and stable monomeric green fluorescent protein derived from StayGold. Zhang H, Lesnov GD, Subach OM, Zhang W, Kuzmicheva TP, Vlaskina AV, Samygina VR, Chen L, Ye X, Nikolaeva AY, Gabdulkhakov A, Papadaki S, Qin W, Borshchevskiy V, Perfilov MM, Gavrikov AS, Drobizhev M, Mishin AS, Piatkevich KD, Subach FV. Nat Methods. 2024 Apr;21(4):657-665. doi: 10.1038/s41592-024-02203-y. Epub 2024 Feb 26. PubMed 38409224.
Backbone
  Vector backbone: pN1
  Vector type: Mammalian Expression
Growth in bacteria
  Bacterial resistance: Kanamycin, 50 μg/mL
  Growth temperature: 37°C
  Growth strain: DH5alpha
  Copy number: High Copy
Gene/Insert
  Gene/Insert name: Venus
  Species: Synthetic
  Cloning method: Ligation Independent Cloning
Terms and licenses: Academic/Nonprofit Terms; Industry Terms: Not Available to Industry
How to cite: pCytERM-Venus-N1 was a gift from Kiryl Piatkevich (Addgene plasmid # 229590 ; http://n2t.net/addgene:229590 ; RRID:Addgene_229590)
